Addgene plasmid #42856: TAL3393
Depositing lab: Keith Joung. Depositing organization: Massachusetts General Hospital. Publication: Targeted gene disruption in somatic zebrafish cells using engineered TALENs. Sander JD, Cade L, Khayter C, Reyon D, Peterson RT, Joung JK, Yeh JR. Nat Biotechnol. 2011 Aug 5;29(8):697-8. doi: 10.1038/nbt.1934. PubMed 21822241.
Backbone
  Vector backbone: JDS70
  Backbone manufacturer: Addgene plasmid #32285
  Backbone size w/o insert (bp): 6447
  Vector type: Mammalian Expression ; T7
Growth in bacteria
  Bacterial resistance: Ampicillin, 100 μg/mL
  Growth temperature: 37°C
  Growth strain: XL1 Blue
  Copy number: High Copy
Gene/Insert
  Gene/Insert name: ZebrafishCommunity-vasa-right (alt name: vasa)
  Species: D. rerio (zebrafish)
  Insert size (bp): 1640
  Promoter: CMV
  Tag / fusion protein: 3X Flag (N terminal on backbone); WT FOKI (C terminal on backbone)
  Cloning method: Restriction Enzyme; 5′ cloning site N/A (destroyed during cloning); 3′ cloning site N/A (destroyed during cloning)
  Sequencing primers: 5′ CMV-F; 3′ BGH-rev
Terms and licenses: Academic/Nonprofit Terms; Industry Terms: Not Available to Industry
Depositor comments: Target binding site: TCCAAATCCTGAGCTGCA It is strongly recommended that users perform a diagnostic digest to verify this plasmid prior to use. For example, a double digest of the plasmid with BamHI and KpnI should result in two bands at 2.3kb and 5.8kb.
How to cite: TAL3393 was a gift from Keith Joung (Addgene plasmid # 42856 ; http://n2t.net/addgene:42856 ; RRID:Addgene_42856)
