[The description below was written by a language model from this plasmid's Addgene catalogue record.]
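Description:
TAL3393 is a TALEN expression plasmid built on the JDS70 backbone, a roughly 6.4 kb vector classed as a mammalian expression plasmid that also carries a T7 promoter. It is maintained in E. coli as a high-copy plasmid under ampicillin selection. The insert, about 1.6 kb, is an engineered TAL effector repeat array named ZebrafishCommunity-vasa-right, designed to recognise a specific DNA site in the zebrafish (D. rerio) vasa gene. It was introduced by restriction cloning, and the cloning sites were destroyed in the process.

The backbone supplies the flanking parts of the nuclease. An N-terminal 3X Flag tag allows detection of the protein, and a C-terminal wild-type FokI cleavage domain provides the nuclease activity, so that the cloned repeat array completes a single open reading frame encoding one TALEN monomer. Expression in mammalian cells is driven by the CMV promoter. The T7 designation indicates that the coding sequence can also be transcribed in vitro to make mRNA, which is the usual route for delivering such nucleases into zebrafish embryos, although the record does not describe the delivery method for this construct. The use of a BGH reverse sequencing primer suggests a BGH polyadenylation region downstream of the coding sequence.

Because FokI cuts only as a dimer, this "right" monomer is meant to be used with a partner "left" TALEN that binds the adjacent half-site, which the record does not identify. Together the pair would make a double-strand break at vasa, and error-prone repair of that break can yield disruptive insertions or deletions. This fits the associated work on targeted gene disruption in zebrafish cells. No feature table was supplied, so the exact arrangement of elements cannot be confirmed.
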