>Addgene plasmid #42856 | TAL3393 | depositor partial sequence | sequence record 57976 | TAL3393 sequence 2430 bps
TCTAGAGCTAGCACCATGGACTACAAAGACCATGACGGTGATTATAAAGATCATGACATCGATTACAAGG
ATGACGATGACAAGATGGCCCCCAAGAAGAAGAGGAAGGTGGGCATTCACCGCGGGGTACCTATGGTGGA
CTTGAGGACACTCGGTTATTCGCAACAGCAACAGGAGAAAATCAAGCCTAAGGTCAGGAGCACCGTCGCG
CAACACCACGAGGCGCTTGTGGGGCATGGCTTCACTCATGCGCATATTGTCGCGCTTTCACAGCACCCTG
CGGCGCTTGGGACGGTGGCTGTCAAATACCAAGATATGATTGCGGCCCTGCCCGAAGCCACGCACGAGGC
AATTGTAGGGGTCGGTAAACAGTGGTCGGGAGCGCGAGCACTTGAGGCGCTGCTGACTGTGGCGGGTGAG
CTTAGGGGGCCTCCGCTCCAGCTCGACACCGGGCAGCTGCTGAAGATCGCGAAGAGAGGGGGAGTAACAG
CGGTAGAGGCAGTGCACGCCTGGCGCAATGCGCTCACCGGGGCCCCCTTGAACCTGACCCCAGACCAGGT
AGTCGCAATCGCGTCACATGACGGGGGAAAGCAAGCCCTGGAAACCGTGCAAAGGTTGTTGCCGGTCCTT
TGTCAAGACCACGGCCTTACACCGGAGCAAGTCGTGGCCATTGCATCCCACGACGGTGGCAAACAGGCTC
TTGAGACGGTTCAGAGACTTCTCCCAGTTCTCTGTCAAGCCCACGGGCTGACTCCCGATCAAGTTGTAGC
GATTGCGTCGAACATTGGAGGGAAACAAGCATTGGAGACTGTCCAACGGCTCCTTCCCGTGTTGTGTCAA
GCCCACGGTTTGACGCCTGCACAAGTGGTCGCCATCGCCTCCAATATTGGCGGTAAGCAGGCGCTGGAAA
CAGTACAGCGCCTGCTGCCTGTACTGTGCCAGGATCATGGACTGACCCCAGACCAGGTAGTCGCAATCGC
GTCGAACATTGGGGGAAAGCAAGCCCTGGAAACCGTGCAAAGGTTGTTGCCGGTCCTTTGTCAAGACCAC
GGCCTTACACCGGAGCAAGTCGTGGCCATTGCAAGCAATGGGGGTGGCAAACAGGCTCTTGAGACGGTTC
AGAGACTTCTCCCAGTTCTCTGTCAAGCCCACGGGCTGACTCCCGATCAAGTTGTAGCGATTGCGTCGCA
TGACGGAGGGAAACAAGCATTGGAGACTGTCCAACGGCTCCTTCCCGTGTTGTGTCAAGCCCACGGTTTG
ACGCCTGCACAAGTGGTCGCCATCGCCAGCCATGATGGCGGTAAGCAGGCGCTGGAAACAGTACAGCGCC
TGCTGCCTGTACTGTGCCAGGATCATGGACTGACCCCAGACCAGGTAGTCGCAATCGCGTCAAACGGAGG
GGGAAAGCAAGCCCTGGAAACCGTGCAAAGGTTGTTGCCGGTCCTTTGTCAAGACCACGGCCTTACACCG
GAGCAAGTCGTGGCCATTGCAAATAATAACGGTGGCAAACAGGCTCTTGAGACGGTTCAGAGACTTCTCC
CAGTTCTCTGTCAAGCCCACGGGCTGACTCCCGATCAAGTTGTAGCGATTGCGTCGAACATTGGAGGGAA
ACAAGCATTGGAGACTGTCCAACGGCTCCTTCCCGTGTTGTGTCAAGCCCACGGTTTGACGCCTGCACAA
GTGGTCGCCATCGCCAACAACAACGGCGGTAAGCAGGCGCTGGAAACAGTACAGCGCCTGCTGCCTGTAC
TGTGCCAGGATCATGGACTGACCCCAGACCAGGTAGTCGCAATCGCGTCACATGACGGGGGAAAGCAAGC
CCTGGAAACCGTGCAAAGGTTGTTGCCGGTCCTTTGTCAAGACCACGGCCTTACACCGGAGCAAGTCGTG
GCCATTGCAAGCAATGGGGGTGGCAAACAGGCTCTTGAGACGGTTCAGAGACTTCTCCCAGTTCTCTGTC
AAGCCCACGGGCTGACTCCCGATCAAGTTGTAGCGATTGCGAATAACAATGGAGGGAAACAAGCATTGGA
GACTGTCCAACGGCTCCTTCCCGTGTTGTGTCAAGCCCACGGTTTGACGCCTGCACAAGTGGTCGCCATC
GCCAGCCATGATGGCGGTAAGCAGGCGCTGGAAACAGTACAGCGCCTGCTGCCTGTACTGTGCCAGGATC
ATGGACTGACACCCGAACAGGTGGTCGCCATTGCTTCTAACATCGGAGGACGGCCAGCCTTGGAGTCCAT
CGTAGCCCAATTGTCCAGGCCCGATCCCGCGTTGGCTGCGTTAACGAATGACCATCTGGTGGCGTTGGCA
TGTCTTGGTGGACGACCCGCGCTCGATGCAGTCAAAAAGGGTCTGCCTCATGCTCCCGCATTGATCAAAA
GAACCAACCGGCGGATTCCCGAGAGAACTTCCCATCGAGTCGCGGGATCC
