>Addgene plasmid #42856 | TAL3393 | addgene partial sequence | sequence record 60840 | JDS-TALEN-F 5'-TAGGGGTCGGTAAACAGTGG-3'
TGTGGCGGGTGAGCTTAGGGGGCCTCCGCTCCAGCTCGACACCGGGCAGCTGCTGAAGATCGCGAAGAGA
GGGGGAGTAACAGCGGTAGAGGCAGTGCACGCCTGGCGCAATGCGCTCACCGGGGCCCCCTTGAACCTGA
CCCCAGACCAGGTAGTCGCAATCGCGTCACATGACGGGGGAAAGCAAGCCCTGGAAACCGTGCAAAGGTT
GTTGCCGGTCCTTTGTCAAGACCACGGCCTTACACCGGAGCAAGTCGTGGCCATTGCATCCCACGACGGT
GGCAAACAGGCTCTTGAGACGGTTCAGAGACTTCTCCCAGTTCTCTGTCAAGCCCACGGGCTGACTCCCG
ATCAAGTTGTAGCGATTGCGTCGAACATTGGAGGGAAACAAGCATTGGAGACTGTCCAACGGCTCCTTCC
CGTGTTGTGTCAAGCCCACGGTTTGACGCCTGCACAAGTGGTCGCCATCGCCTCCAATATTGGCGGTAAG
CAGGCGCTGGAAACAGTACAGCGCCTGCTGCCTGTACTGTGCCAGGATCATGGACTGACCCCAGACCAGG
TAGTCGCAATCGCGTCGAACATTGGGGGAAAGCAAGCCCTGGAAACCGTGCAAAGGTTGTTGCCGGTCCT
TTGTCAAGACCACGGCCTTACACCGGAGCAAGTCGTGGCCATTGCAAGCAATGGGGGTGGCAAACAGGCT
CTTGAGACGGTTCAGAGACTTCTCCCAGTTCTCTGTCAAGCCCACGGGCTGACTCCCGATCAAGTTGTAG
CGATTGCGTCGCATGACGGAGGG
